>Addgene plasmid #243929 | pUPD3_PARTPRM_PT7lac | addgene full sequence | sequence record 487727 | Addgene NGS Result
GGTCTCGGGAGTAATACGACTCACTATAGGGGAATTGTGAGCGGATAACAATTCCCCCAAACGAGACCAC
TCATCGCCCAATCACTAGTGAATTCGTTCTATAGTGTCACCTAAATACCATAGAGCCGTTGGTCATAGCT
GTTTCCTGTCCAGGCATCATGACACGGTTATCCACAGAATCAGGGGATAACGCAGGAAAGAACATGTGAG
CAAAAGGCCAGCAAAAGGCCAGGAACCGTAAAAAGGCCGCGTTGCTGGCGTTTTTCCATAGGCTCCGCCC
CCCTGACGAGCATCACAAAAATCGACGCTCAAGTCAGAGGTGGCGAAACCCGACAGGACTATAAAGATAC
CAGGCGTTTCCCCCTGGAAGCTCCCTCGTGCGCTCTCCTGTTCCGACCCTGCCGCTTACCGGATACCTGT
CCGCCTTTCTCCCTTCGGGAAGCGTGGCGCTTTCTCATAGCTCACGCTGTAGGTATCTCAGTTCGGTGTA
GGTCGTTCGCTCCAAGCTGGGCTGTGTGCACGAACCCCCCGTTCAGCCCGACCGCTGCGCCTTATCCGGT
AACTATCGTCTTGAGTCCAACCCGGTAAGACACGACTTATCGCCACTGGCAGCAGCCACTGGTAACAGGA
TTAGCAGAGCGAGGTATGTAGGCGGTGCTACAGAGTTCTTGAAGTGGTGGCCTAACTACGGCTACACTAG
AAGAACAGTATTTGGTATCTGCGCTCTGCTGAAGCCAGTTACCTTCGGAAAAAGAGTTGGTAGCTCTTGA
TCCGGCAAACAAACCACCGCTGGTAGCGGTGGTTTTTTTGTTTGCAAGCAGCAGATTACGCGCAGAAAAA
AAGGATCTCAAGAAGATCCTTTGATCTTTTCTACGGGGTCTGACGCTCAGTGGAACGAAAACTCACGTTA
AGGGATTTTGGTCATGAGATTATCAAAAAGGATCTTCACCTAGATCCTTTTGTGATGATCGGCACGTAAG
AGGTTCCAACTTTCACCATAATGAAATAAGATCACTACCGGGCGTATTTTTTGAGTTATCGAGATTTTCA
GGAGCTAAGGAAGCTAAAATGGAGAAAAAAATCACTGGATATACCACCGTTGATATATCCCAATGGCATC
GTAAAGAACATTTTGAGGCATTTCAGTCAGTTGCTCAATGTACCTATAACCAGACCGTTCAGCTGGATAT
TACGGCCTTTTTAAAGACCGTAAAGAAAAATAAGCACAAGTTTTATCCGGCCTTTATTCACATTCTTGCC
CGCCTGATGAATGCTCATCCGGAATTCCGTATGGCAATGAAAGACGGTGAGCTGGTGATATGGGATAGTG
TTCACCCTTGTTACACCGTTTTCCATGAGCAAACTGAAACGTTTTCATCGCTCTGGAGTGAATACCACGA
CGATTTCCGGCAGTTTCTACACATATATTCGCAAGATGTGGCGTGTTACGGTGAAAACCTGGCCTATTTC
CCTAAAGGGTTTATTGAGAATATGTTTTTCGTGTCAGCCAATCCCTGGGTGAGTTTCACCAGTTTTGATT
TAAACGTGGCCAATATGGACAACTTCTTCGCCCCCGTTTTCACCATGGGCAAATATTATACGCAAGGCGA
CAAGGTGCTGATGCCGCTGGCGATTCAGGTTCATCATGCCGTTTGTGATGGCTTCCATGTCGGCAGAATG
CTTAATGAATTACAACAGTACTGCGATGAGTGGCAGGGCGGGGCGTAATTTTTTTAAGGCAGTTATTGGT
GCCCTTAAACGCCTGGTTGCTACGCCTGAATAAGTGATAATAAGCGGATGAATGGCAGAAATTCGATGAT
AAGCTGTCAAACATGATGT
[125 nt withheld, positions 1840-1964]
C
[91 nt withheld, positions 1966-2056]
AGGGTGATGGTTCACGTAGTGGGCCAGCGCCCTGATAGACGGTTTTTCGCCCTTTGACGTTGGAGTCCAC
GTTCTTT
[37 nt withheld, positions 2134-2170]
ACCCTATCTCGGTCTATTCTTTTGATTTATAAGGGATTTTGCCGATTTCGGCCTATTGGTTAAAAAATGA
GCTGATTTAACAAAAATTTAACGCGAATTTTAACAAAATATTAACGCTTACAATTTTAACATTGTAGAAA
CGCATGTAAAACGACGGCCAGTGAATTGTAATACGACTCACTATAGGGTGAATTCCGCTTAGGACCTTAG
ATATTGATCTCAA
Features (pLannotate 1.2.2; 10 found; start..end, strand, type, name):
     12..30      +  promoter       T7 promoter: promoter for bacteriophage T7 RNA polymerase
     31..55      +  protein_bind   lac operator: The lac repressor binds to the lac operator to inhibit transcription in E. coli. This inhibition can be relieved by adding lactose or isopropyl-β-D-thiogalactopyranoside (IPTG). lac repressor encoded by lacI
     98..116     -  promoter       SP6 promoter: promoter for bacteriophage SP6 RNA polymerase
    263..851     -  rep_origin     ori: high-copy-number ColE1/pMB1/pBR322/pUC origin of replication
    966..1068    +  promoter       cat promoter: promoter of the E. coli cat gene encoding chloramphenicol acetyltransferase
   1069..1725    +  CDS            cat: CAT_ECOLX - Experimental evidence at protein level: Swiss-Prot protein existence level 1. This enzyme is an effector of chloramphenicol resistance in bacteria. From Escherichia coli. This protein is used as a marker in many commonly used cloning vectors, such as pACYC184.
   1813..1830    -  promoter       tet promoter (fragment): E. coli promoter for tetracycline efflux protein gene
   1841..2296    +  rep_origin     f1 ori (sequence partly withheld): f1 bacteriophage origin of replication; arrow indicates direction of (+) strand synthesis
   2315..2336    -  CDS            lacZα (fragment): LacZα fragment of β-galactosidase; lacZ fragment
   2339..2357    +  promoter       T7 promoter: promoter for bacteriophage T7 RNA polymerase
