[The description below was written by a language model from this plasmid's Addgene catalogue record and pLannotate feature annotations shown in this document.]
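Description:
pUPD3_PARTPRM_PT7lac is a small (about 2.4 kb) GoldenBraid2.0 part-domestication plasmid that stores a single standardized promoter part for assembly of bacterial expression units in E. coli and related enterics. The pUPD3 backbone replicates from a high-copy ColE1/pUC-type origin and is selected with chloramphenicol through a cat gene driven by its own promoter. It also carries an f1 bacteriophage origin. Several backbone remnants are annotated: an SP6 promoter, a second T7 promoter, a short lacZα fragment, and a fragment of a tet promoter. These probably derive from the original cloning site and screening cassette rather than being functional parts of the payload.

The insert is PT7lac, a 46 bp element made up of the bacteriophage T7 promoter immediately followed by a lac operator. Transcription from this part requires T7 RNA polymerase. It is blocked when lac repressor occupies the operator and relieved by IPTG or lactose, so expression depends on both the polymerase and the inducer. The plasmid encodes neither T7 RNA polymerase nor lacI, so both must come from the host strain or another construct. The part deliberately lacks a ribosome binding site, which lets users pair the promoter with a separately chosen RBS part, coding sequence and terminator during Golden Gate (Type IIS) assembly into a transcriptional unit. The plasmid is therefore a source of a modular regulatory part within a characterized toolkit, not an expression construct in its own right. The specific restriction sites and assembly overhangs flanking the part are not given in the record.
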