Addgene plasmid #243929: pUPD3_PARTPRM_PT7lac
Purpose: GoldenBraid2.0 T7 RNA polymerase and IPTG/Lactose-dependent promoter, not including ribosome binding site.
Depositing lab: Christophe Herman. Depositing organization: Baylor College of Medicine. Publication: GoldenBraid2.0 E. coli: a comprehensive and characterized toolkit for enterics. Cooke MB, Welch KT, Ramirez LD, Wen AX, Marciano DC, Herman C. Synth Biol (Oxf). 2025 Aug 14;10(1):ysaf015. doi: 10.1093/synbio/ysaf015. eCollection 2025. PubMed 40927394.
Backbone
  Vector backbone: pUPD3
  Vector type: Bacterial Expression
Growth in bacteria
  Bacterial resistance: Chloramphenicol, 25 μg/mL
  Growth temperature: 37°C
  Growth strain: DH5alpha
  Copy number: High Copy
Gene/Insert
  Gene/Insert name: PT7lac
  Species: Escherichia coli
  Insert size (bp): 46
  Cloning method: Golden Gate
Terms and licenses: Academic/Nonprofit Terms; Industry Terms: Not Available to Industry
How to cite: pUPD3_PARTPRM_PT7lac was a gift from Christophe Herman (Addgene plasmid # 243929 ; http://n2t.net/addgene:243929 ; RRID:Addgene_243929)
